>Addgene plasmid #159982 | pCMV-PE2-VQR | addgene full sequence | sequence record 313611 | Addgene NGS Result
GCGTAAGGCGGGAGCTGCGGTGACCACCGAGACCGAGGTAATCTGGGCTAAAGCCCTGCCAGCCGGGACA
TCCGCTCAGCGGGCTGAACTGATAGCACTCACCCAGGCCCTAAAGATGGCAGAAGGTAAGAAGCTAAATG
TTTATACTGATAGCCGTTATGCTTTTGCTACTGCCCATATCCATGGAGAAATATACAGAAGGCGTGGGTG
GCTCACATCAGAAGGCAAAGAGATCAAAAATAAAGACGAGATCTTGGCCCTACTAAAAGCCCTCTTTCTG
CCCAAAAGACTTAGCATAATCCATTGTCCAGGACATCAAAAGGGACACAGCGCCGAGGCTAGAGGCAACC
GGATGGCTGACCAAGCGGCCCGAAAGGCAGCCATCACAGAGACTCCAGACACCTCTACCCTCCTCATAGA
AAATTCATCACCCTCTGGCGGCTCAAAAAGAACCGCCGACGGCAGCGAATTCGAGCCCAAGAAGAAGAGG
AAAGTCTAACCGGTCATCATCACCATCACCATTGAGTTTAAACCCGCTGATCAGCCTCGACTGTGCCTTC
TAGTTGCCAGCCATCTGTTGTTTGCCCCTCCCCCGTGCCTTCCTTGACCCTGGAAGGTGCCACTCCCACT
GTCCTTTCCTAATAAAATGAGAAAATTGCATCGCATTGTCTGAGTAGGTGTCATTCTATTCTGGGGGGTG
GGGTGGGGCAGGACAGCAAGGGGGAGGATTGGGAAGACAATAGCAGGCATGCTGGGGATGCGGTGGGCTC
TATGGCTTCTGAGGCGGAAAGAACCAGCTGGGGCTCGATACCGTCGACCTCTAGCTAGAGCTTGGCGTAA
TCATGGTCATAGCTGTTTCCTGTGTGAAATTGTTATCCGCTCACAATTCCACACAACATACGAGCCGGAA
GCATAAAGTGTAAAGCCTAGGGTGCCTAATGAGTGAGCTAACTCACATTAATTGCGTTGCGCTCACTGCC
CGCTTTCCAGTCGGGAAACCTGTCGTGCCAGCTGCATTAATGAATCGGCCAACGCGCGGGGAGAGGCGGT
TTGCGTATTGGGCGCTCTTCCGCTTCCTCGCTCACTGACTCGCTGCGCTCGGTCGTTCGGCTGCGGCGAG
CGGTATCAGCTCACTCAAAGGCGGTAATACGGTTATCCACAGAATCAGGGGATAACGCAGGAAAGAACAT
GTGAGCAAAAGGCCAGCAAAAGGCCAGGAACCGTAAAAAGGCCGCGTTGCTGGCGTTTTTCCATAGGCTC
CGCCCCCCTGACGAGCATCACAAAAATCGACGCTCAAGTCAGAGGTGGCGAAACCCGACAGGACTATAAA
GATACCAGGCGTTTCCCCCTGGAAGCTCCCTCGTGCGCTCTCCTGTTCCGACCCTGCCGCTTACCGGATA
CCTGTCCGCCTTTCTCCCTTCGGGAAGCGTGGCGCTTTCTCATAGCTCACGCTGTAGGTATCTCAGTTCG
GTGTAGGTCGTTCGCTCCAAGCTGGGCTGTGTGCACGAACCCCCCGTTCAGCCCGACCGCTGCGCCTTAT
CCGGTAACTATCGTCTTGAGTCCAACCCGGTAAGACACGACTTATCGCCACTGGCAGCAGCCACTGGTAA
CAGGATTAGCAGAGCGAGGTATGTAGGCGGTGCTACAGAGTTCTTGAAGTGGTGGCCTAACTACGGCTAC
ACTAGAAGAACAGTATTTGGTATCTGCGCTCTGCTGAAGCCAGTTACCTTCGGAAAAAGAGTTGGTAGCT
CTTGATCCGGCAAACAAACCACCGCTGGTAGCGGTGGTTTTTTTGTTTGCAAGCAGCAGATTACGCGCAG
AAAAAAAGGATCTCAAGAAGATCCTTTGATCTTTTCTACGGGGTCTGACACTCAGTGGAACGAAAACTCA
CGTTAAGGGATTTTGGTCATGAGATTATCAAAAAGGATCTTCACCTAGATCCTTTTAAATTAAAAATGAA
GTTTTAAATCAATCTAAAGTATATATGAGTAAACTTGGTCTGACAGTTACCAATGCTTAATCAGTGAGGC
ACCTATCTCAGCGATCTGTCTATTTCGTTCATCCATAGTTGCCTGACTCCCCGTCGTGTAGATAACTACG
ATACGGGAGGGCTTACCATCTGGCCCCAGTGCTGCAATGATACCGCGAGACCCACGCTCACCGGCTCCAG
ATTTATCAGCAATAAACCAGCCAGCCGGAAGGGCCGAGCGCAGAAGTGGTCCTGCAACTTTATCCGCCTC
CATCCAGTCTATTAATTGTTGCCGGGAAGCTAGAGTAAGTAGTTCGCCAGTTAATAGTTTGCGCAACGTT
GTTGCCATTGCTACAGGCATCGTGGTGTCACGCTCGTCGTTTGGTATGGCTTCATTCAGCTCCGGTTCCC
AACGATCAAGGCGAGTTACATGATCCCCCATGTTGTGCAAAAAAGCGGTTAGCTCCTTCGGTCCTCCGAT
CGTTGTCAGAAGTAAGTTGGCCGCAGTGTTATCACTCATGGTTATGGCAGCACTGCATAATTCTCTTACT
GTCATGCCATCCGTAAGATGCTTTTCTGTGACTGGTGAGTACTCAACCAAGTCATTCTGAGAATAGTGTA
TGCGGCGACCGAGTTGCTCTTGCCCGGCGTCAATACGGGATAATACCGCGCCACATAGCAGAACTTTAAA
AGTGCTCATCATTGGAAAACGTTCTTCGGGGCGAAAACTCTCAAGGATCTTACCGCTGTTGAGATCCAGT
TCGATGTAACCCACTCGTGCACCCAACTGATCTTCAGCATCTTTTACTTTCACCAGCGTTTCTGGGTGAG
CAAAAACAGGAAGGCAAAATGCCGCAAAAAAGGGAATAAGGGCGACACGGAAATGTTGAATACTCATACT
CTTCCTTTTTCAATATTATTGAAGCATTTATCAGGGTTATTGTCTCATGAGCGGATACATATTTGAATGT
ATTTAGAAAAATAAACAAATAGGGGTTCCGCGCACATTTCCCCGAAAAGTGCCACCTGACGTCGACGGAT
CGGGAGATCGATCTCCCGATCCCCTAGGGTCTACTCTCAGTACAATCTGCTCTGATGCCGCATAGTTAAG
CCAGTATCTGCTCCCTGCTTGTGTGTTGGAGGTCGCTGAGTAGTGCGCGAGCAAAATTTAAGCTACAACA
AGGCAAGGCTTGACCGACAATTGCATGAAGAATCTGCTTAGGGTTAGGCGTTTTGCGCTGCTTCGCGATG
TACGGGCCAGATATACGCGTTGACATTGATTATTGACTAGTTATTAATAGTAATCAATTACGGGGTCATT
AGTTCATAGCCCATATATGGAGTTCCGCGTTACATAACTTACGGTAAATGGCCCGCCTGGCTGACCGCCC
AACGACCCCCGCCCATTGACGTCAATAATGACGTATGTTCCCATAGTAACGCCAATAGGGACTTTCCATT
GACGTCAATGGGTGGAGTATTTACGGTAAACTGCCCACTTGGCAGTACATCAAGTGTATCATATGCCAAG
TACGCCCCCTATTGACGTCAATGACGGTAAATGGCCCGCCTGGCATTATGCCCAGTACATGACCTTATGG
GACTTTCCTACTTGGCAGTACATCTACGTATTAGTCATCGCTATTACCATGGTGATGCGGTTTTGGCAGT
ACATCAATGGGCGTGGATAGCGGTTTGACTCACGGGGATTTCCAAGTCTCCACCCCATTGACGTCAATGG
GAGTTTGTTTTGGCACCAAAATCAACGGGACTTTCCAAAATGTCGTAACAACTCCGCCCCATTGACGCAA
ATGGGCGGTAGGCGTGTACGGTGGGAGGTCTATATAAGCAGAGCTGGTTTAGTGAACCGTCAGATCCGCT
AGAGATCCGCGGCCGCTAATACGACTCACTATAGGGAGAGCCGCCACCATGAAACGGACAGCCGACGGAA
GCGAGTTCGAGTCACCAAAGAAGAAGCGGAAAGTCGACAAGAAGTACAGCATCGGCCTGGACATCGGCAC
CAACTCTGTGGGCTGGGCCGTGATCACCGACGAGTACAAGGTGCCCAGCAAGAAATTCAAGGTGCTGGGC
AACACCGACCGGCACAGCATCAAGAAGAACCTGATCGGAGCCCTGCTGTTCGACAGCGGCGAAACAGCCG
AGGCCACCCGGCTGAAGAGAACCGCCAGAAGAAGATACACCAGACGGAAGAACCGGATCTGCTATCTGCA
AGAGATCTTCAGCAACGAGATGGCCAAGGTGGACGACAGCTTCTTCCACAGACTGGAAGAGTCCTTCCTG
GTGGAAGAGGATAAGAAGCACGAGCGGCACCCCATCTTCGGCAACATCGTGGACGAGGTGGCCTACCACG
AGAAGTACCCCACCATCTACCACCTGAGAAAGAAACTGGTGGACAGCACCGACAAGGCCGACCTGCGGCT
GATCTATCTGGCCCTGGCCCACATGATCAAGTTCCGGGGCCACTTCCTGATCGAGGGCGACCTGAACCCC
GACAACAGCGACGTGGACAAGCTGTTCATCCAGCTGGTGCAGACCTACAACCAGCTGTTCGAGGAAAACC
CCATCAACGCCAGCGGCGTGGACGCCAAGGCCATCCTGTCTGCCAGACTGAGCAAGAGCAGACGGCTGGA
AAATCTGATCGCCCAGCTGCCCGGCGAGAAGAAGAATGGCCTGTTCGGAAACCTGATTGCCCTGAGCCTG
GGCCTGACCCCCAACTTCAAGAGCAACTTCGACCTGGCCGAGGATGCCAAACTGCAGCTGAGCAAGGACA
CCTACGACGACGACCTGGACAACCTGCTGGCCCAGATCGGCGACCAGTACGCCGACCTGTTTCTGGCCGC
CAAGAACCTGTCCGACGCCATCCTGCTGAGCGACATCCTGAGAGTGAACACCGAGATCACCAAGGCCCCC
CTGAGCGCCTCTATGATCAAGAGATACGACGAGCACCACCAGGACCTGACCCTGCTGAAAGCTCTCGTGC
GGCAGCAGCTGCCTGAGAAGTACAAAGAGATTTTCTTCGACCAGAGCAAGAACGGCTACGCCGGCTACAT
TGACGGCGGAGCCAGCCAGGAAGAGTTCTACAAGTTCATCAAGCCCATCCTGGAAAAGATGGACGGCACC
GAGGAACTGCTCGTGAAGCTGAACAGAGAGGACCTGCTGCGGAAGCAGCGGACCTTCGACAACGGCAGCA
TCCCCCACCAGATCCACCTGGGAGAGCTGCACGCCATTCTGCGGCGGCAGGAAGATTTTTACCCATTCCT
GAAGGACAACCGGGAAAAGATCGAGAAGATCCTGACCTTCCGCATCCCCTACTACGTGGGCCCTCTGGCC
AGGGGAAACAGCAGATTCGCCTGGATGACCAGAAAGAGCGAGGAAACCATCACCCCCTGGAACTTCGAGG
AAGTGGTGGACAAGGGCGCTTCCGCCCAGAGCTTCATCGAGCGGATGACCAACTTCGATAAGAACCTGCC
CAACGAGAAGGTGCTGCCCAAGCACAGCCTGCTGTACGAGTACTTCACCGTGTATAACGAGCTGACCAAA
GTGAAATACGTGACCGAGGGAATGAGAAAGCCCGCCTTCCTGAGCGGCGAGCAGAAAAAGGCCATCGTGG
ACCTGCTGTTCAAGACCAACCGGAAAGTGACCGTGAAGCAGCTGAAAGAGGACTACTTCAAGAAAATCGA
GTGCTTCGACTCCGTGGAAATCTCCGGCGTGGAAGATCGGTTCAACGCCTCCCTGGGCACATACCACGAT
CTGCTGAAAATTATCAAGGACAAGGACTTCCTGGACAATGAGGAAAACGAGGACATTCTGGAAGATATCG
TGCTGACCCTGACACTGTTTGAGGACAGAGAGATGATCGAGGAACGGCTGAAAACCTATGCCCACCTGTT
CGACGACAAAGTGATGAAGCAGCTGAAGCGGCGGAGATACACCGGCTGGGGCAGGCTGAGCCGGAAGCTG
ATCAACGGCATCCGGGACAAGCAGTCCGGCAAGACAATCCTGGATTTCCTGAAGTCCGACGGCTTCGCCA
ACAGAAACTTCATGCAGCTGATCCACGACGACAGCCTGACCTTTAAAGAGGACATCCAGAAAGCCCAGGT
GTCCGGCCAGGGCGATAGCCTGCACGAGCACATTGCCAATCTGGCCGGCAGCCCCGCCATTAAGAAGGGC
ATCCTGCAGACAGTGAAGGTGGTGGACGAGCTCGTGAAAGTGATGGGCCGGCACAAGCCCGAGAACATCG
TGATCGAAATGGCCAGAGAGAACCAGACCACCCAGAAGGGACAGAAGAACAGCCGCGAGAGAATGAAGCG
GATCGAAGAGGGCATCAAAGAGCTGGGCAGCCAGATCCTGAAAGAACACCCCGTGGAAAACACCCAGCTG
CAGAACGAGAAGCTGTACCTGTACTACCTGCAGAATGGGCGGGATATGTACGTGGACCAGGAACTGGACA
TCAACCGGCTGTCCGACTACGATGTGGACGCTATCGTGCCTCAGAGCTTTCTGAAGGACGACTCCATCGA
CAACAAGGTGCTGACCAGAAGCGACAAGAACCGGGGCAAGAGCGACAACGTGCCCTCCGAAGAGGTCGTG
AAGAAGATGAAGAACTACTGGCGGCAGCTGCTGAACGCCAAGCTGATTACCCAGAGAAAGTTCGACAATC
TGACCAAGGCCGAGAGAGGCGGCCTGAGCGAACTGGATAAGGCCGGCTTCATCAAGAGACAGCTGGTGGA
AACCCGGCAGATCACAAAGCACGTGGCACAGATCCTGGACTCCCGGATGAACACTAAGTACGACGAGAAT
GACAAGCTGATCCGGGAAGTGAAAGTGATCACCCTGAAGTCCAAGCTGGTGTCCGATTTCCGGAAGGATT
TCCAGTTTTACAAAGTGCGCGAGATCAACAACTACCACCACGCCCACGACGCCTACCTGAACGCCGTCGT
GGGAACCGCCCTGATCAAAAAGTACCCTAAGCTGGAAAGCGAGTTCGTGTACGGCGACTACAAGGTGTAC
GACGTGCGGAAGATGATCGCCAAGAGCGAGCAGGAAATCGGCAAGGCTACCGCCAAGTACTTCTTCTACA
GCAACATCATGAACTTTTTCAAGACCGAGATTACCCTGGCCAACGGCGAGATCCGGAAGCGGCCTCTGAT
CGAGACAAACGGCGAAACCGGGGAGATCGTGTGGGATAAGGGCCGGGATTTTGCCACCGTGCGGAAAGTG
CTGAGCATGCCCCAAGTGAATATCGTGAAAAAGACCGAGGTGCAGACAGGCGGCTTCAGCAAAGAGTCTA
TCCTGCCCAAGAGGAACAGCGATAAGCTGATCGCCAGAAAGAAGGACTGGGACCCTAAGAAGTACGGCGG
CTTCGTGAGCCCCACCGTGGCCTATTCTGTGCTGGTGGTGGCCAAAGTGGAAAAGGGCAAGTCCAAGAAA
CTGAAGAGTGTGAAAGAGCTGCTGGGGATCACCATCATGGAAAGAAGCAGCTTCGAGAAGAATCCCATCG
ACTTTCTGGAAGCCAAGGGCTACAAAGAAGTGAAAAAGGACCTGATCATCAAGCTGCCTAAGTACTCCCT
GTTCGAGCTGGAAAACGGCCGGAAGAGAATGCTGGCCTCTGCCGGCGAACTGCAGAAGGGAAACGAACTG
GCCCTGCCCTCCAAATATGTGAACTTCCTGTACCTGGCCAGCCACTATGAGAAGCTGAAGGGCTCCCCCG
AGGATAATGAGCAGAAACAGCTGTTTGTGGAACAGCACAAGCACTACCTGGACGAGATCATCGAGCAGAT
CAGCGAGTTCTCCAAGAGAGTGATCCTGGCCGACGCTAATCTGGACAAAGTGCTGTCCGCCTACAACAAG
CACCGGGATAAGCCCATCAGAGAGCAGGCCGAGAATATCATCCACCTGTTTACCCTGACCAATCTGGGAG
CCCCTGCCGCCTTCAAGTACTTTGACACCACCATCGACCGGAAGCAGTACAGAAGCACCAAAGAGGTGCT
GGACGCCACCCTGATCCACCAGAGCATCACCGGCCTGTACGAGACACGGATCGACCTGTCTCAGCTGGGA
GGTGACTCTGGAGGATCTAGCGGAGGATCCTCTGGCAGCGAGACACCAGGAACAAGCGAGTCAGCAACAC
CAGAGAGCAGTGGCGGCAGCAGCGGCGGCAGCAGCACCCTAAATATAGAAGATGAGTATCGGCTACATGA
GACCTCAAAAGAGCCAGATGTTTCTCTAGGGTCCACATGGCTGTCTGATTTTCCTCAGGCCTGGGCGGAA
ACCGGGGGCATGGGACTGGCAGTTCGCCAAGCTCCTCTGATCATACCTCTGAAAGCAACCTCTACCCCCG
TGTCCATAAAACAATACCCCATGTCACAAGAAGCCAGACTGGGGATCAAGCCCCACATACAGAGACTGTT
GGACCAGGGAATACTGGTACCCTGCCAGTCCCCCTGGAACACGCCCCTGCTACCCGTTAAGAAACCAGGG
ACTAATGATTATAGGCCTGTCCAGGATCTGAGAGAAGTCAACAAGCGGGTGGAAGACATCCACCCCACCG
TGCCCAACCCTTACAACCTCTTGAGCGGGCTCCCACCGTCCCACCAGTGGTACACTGTGCTTGATTTAAA
GGATGCCTTTTTCTGCCTGAGACTCCACCCCACCAGTCAGCCTCTCTTCGCCTTTGAGTGGAGAGATCCA
GAGATGGGAATCTCAGGACAATTGACCTGGACCAGACTCCCACAGGGTTTCAAAAACAGTCCCACCCTGT
TTAATGAGGCACTGCACAGAGACCTAGCAGACTTCCGGATCCAGCACCCAGACTTGATCCTGCTACAGTA
CGTGGATGACTTACTGCTGGCCGCCACTTCTGAGCTAGACTGCCAACAAGGTACTCGGGCCCTGTTACAA
ACCCTAGGGAACCTCGGGTATCGGGCCTCGGCCAAGAAAGCCCAAATTTGCCAGAAACAGGTCAAGTATC
TGGGGTATCTTCTAAAAGAGGGTCAGAGATGGCTGACTGAGGCCAGAAAAGAGACTGTGATGGGGCAGCC
TACTCCGAAGACCCCTCGACAACTAAGGGAGTTCCTAGGGAAGGCAGGCTTCTGTCGCCTCTTCATCCCT
GGGTTTGCAGAAATGGCAGCCCCCCTGTACCCTCTCACCAAACCGGGGACTCTGTTTAATTGGGGCCCAG
ACCAACAAAAGGCCTATCAAGAAATCAAGCAAGCTCTTCTAACTGCCCCAGCCCTGGGGTTGCCAGATTT
GACTAAGCCCTTTGAACTCTTTGTCGACGAGAAGCAGGGCTACGCCAAAGGTGTCCTAACGCAAAAACTG
GGACCTTGGCGTCGGCCGGTGGCCTACCTGTCCAAAAAGCTAGACCCAGTAGCAGCTGGGTGGCCCCCTT
GCCTACGGATGGTAGCAGCCATTGCCGTACTGACAAAGGATGCAGGCAAGCTAACCATGGGACAGCCACT
AGTCATTCTGGCCCCCCATGCAGTAGAGGCACTAGTCAAACAACCCCCCGACCGCTGGCTTTCCAACGCC
CGGATGACTCACTATCAGGCCTTGCTTTTGGACACGGACCGGGTCCAGTTCGGACCGGTGGTAGCCCTGA
ACCCGGCTACGCTGCTCCCACTGCCTGAGGAAGGGCTGCAACACAACTGCCTTGATATCCTGGCCGAAGC
CCACGGAACCCGACCCGACCTAACGGACCAGCCGCTCCCAGACGCCGACCACACCTGGTACACGGATGGA
AGCAGTCTCTTACAAGAGGGACA
Features (pLannotate 1.2.2; 17 found; start..end, strand, type, name):
    551..775     +  polyA_signal   bGH poly(A) signal: bovine growth hormone polyadenylation signal
    779..800     +  promoter       SV40 promoter (fragment): SV40 enhancer and early promoter
    805..821     +  misc_feature   MCS (fragment): pBluescript multiple cloning site
    870..886     -  protein_bind   lac operator: The lac repressor binds to the lac operator to inhibit transcription in E. coli. This inhibition can be relieved by adding lactose or isopropyl-β-D-thiogalactopyranoside (IPTG). lac repressor encoded by lacI
    894..924     -  promoter       lac promoter: promoter for the E. coli lac operon
    939..960     -  protein_bind   CAP binding site: CAP binding activates transcription in the presence of cAMP. E. coli catabolite activator protein
    973..1065    -  CDS            lacI (fragment): lac repressor; lacI; The lac repressor binds to the lac operator to inhibit transcription in E. coli. This inhibition can be relieved by adding lactose or isopropyl-β-D-thiogalactopyranoside (IPTG).
   1248..1836    -  rep_origin     ori: high-copy-number ColE1/pMB1/pBR322/pUC origin of replication
   2007..2867    -  CDS            AmpR: β-lactamase; bla; confers resistance to ampicillin, carbenicillin, and related antibiotics
   2868..2972    -  promoter       AmpR promoter: bla
   3043..3087    -  misc_feature   bom (fragment): basis of mobility region from pBR322
   3242..3621    +  enhancer       CMV enhancer: human cytomegalovirus immediate early enhancer
   3622..3825    +  promoter       CMV promoter: human cytomegalovirus (CMV) immediate early promoter
   3867..3885    +  promoter       T7 promoter: promoter for bacteriophage T7 RNA polymerase
   3956..5557    +  CDS            Cas9(N): N-terminal portion of Streptococcus pyogenes Cas9 (Zetsche et al., 2015)
   5558..8052    +  CDS            Cas9(C) (fragment): C-terminal portion of Streptococcus pyogenes Cas9 (Zetsche et al., 2015)
   8156..434     +  CDS            gag-pol (fragment) (across the origin): Moloney murine leukemia virus Gag-Pol polyprotein; gag-pol; contains a read-through stop codon
