[The description below was written by a language model from this plasmid's Addgene catalogue record and pLannotate feature annotations shown in this document.]
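Description:
pCMV-PE2-VQR is a mammalian expression plasmid of about 9.8 kb, built on a pCMV backbone, that encodes a prime editor with altered PAM specificity. It is propagated in E. coli as a high-copy plasmid through a ColE1/pUC-type origin and selected with ampicillin via the β-lactamase (AmpR) gene and its own promoter. Small remnants of lac regulatory elements, an SV40 promoter fragment, a multiple cloning site fragment and a bom fragment are annotated in the backbone but appear to be vestigial. No mammalian selection marker is annotated, which fits use by transient transfection.

The payload, PE2-VQR, is a synthetic fusion protein expressed from the human CMV immediate-early enhancer and promoter and terminated by the bovine growth hormone polyadenylation signal. A T7 promoter sits just upstream of the coding region and, with the bGH region, provides the sequencing primer sites. The open reading frame consists of Streptococcus pyogenes Cas9, which the annotation software splits into contiguous N-terminal and C-terminal portions, followed by a segment matched to the Moloney murine leukemia virus Gag-Pol polyprotein. This segment corresponds to the M-MLV reverse transcriptase domain and spans the numbering origin of the circular sequence. Bipartite SV40 nuclear localization signals flank the fusion at both termini according to the record. In prime editing, a Cas9 nickase guided by an extended guide RNA nicks the target strand, and the tethered reverse transcriptase copies the edit from the guide RNA's template. The "VQR" designation refers to a Cas9 variant recognising a non-canonical PAM, although the specific substitutions are not listed in the record. The guide RNA is not encoded here and must be supplied separately. The plasmid is intended for prime editing in mammalian cells at sites lacking a standard PAM.
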