Addgene plasmid #159982: pCMV-PE2-VQR
Purpose: Prime editing in mammalian cells
Depositing lab: Yongsub Kim. Depositing organization: University of Ulsan (University and College of Medicine). Publication: Engineered Prime Editors with PAM flexibility. Kweon J, Yoon JK, Jang AH, Shin HR, See JE, Jang G, Kim JI, Kim Y. Mol Ther. 2021 Feb 23. pii: S1525-0016(21)00089-7. doi: 10.1016/j.ymthe.2021.02.022. PubMed 33636398.
Backbone
  Vector backbone: pCMV
  Vector type: Mammalian Expression
Growth in bacteria
  Bacterial resistance: Ampicillin, 100 μg/mL
  Growth temperature: 37°C
  Growth strain: DH5alpha
  Copy number: High Copy
Gene/Insert
  Gene/Insert name: PE2-VQR
  Species: Synthetic; Cas9 is from S. pyogenes; M-MLV RT is from the Moloney murine leukemia virus
  Promoter: CMV
  Tag / fusion protein: BpSV40 NLS (N terminal on insert); BpSV40 NLS (C terminal on insert)
  Cloning method: Gibson Cloning
  Sequencing primers: 5′ T7-forward; 3′ BGH-reverse
Terms and licenses: Academic/Nonprofit Terms; Industry Terms: Not Available to Industry
Depositor comments: Please visit https://www.biorxiv.org/content/10.1101/2020.11.10.377580v1 for bioRxiv preprint.
How to cite: pCMV-PE2-VQR was a gift from Yongsub Kim (Addgene plasmid # 159982 ; http://n2t.net/addgene:159982 ; RRID:Addgene_159982)
